Addgene plasmid #17322: Neurl1-Flag pBacPAK8-3
Depositing lab: Joan Conaway & Ronald Conaway. Depositing organization: Stowers Institute for Medical Research. Publication: Neuralized-like 1 (Neurl1) targeted to the plasma membrane by N-myristoylation regulates the Notch ligand Jagged1. Koutelou E, Sato S, Tomomori-Sato C, Florens L, Swanson SK, Washburn MP, Kokkinaki M, Conaway RC, Conaway JW, Moschonas NK. J Biol Chem. 2008 Feb 15;283(7):3846-53. doi: 10.1074/jbc.M706974200. Epub 2007 Dec 12. PubMed 18077452.
Backbone
  Vector backbone: pBacPAK8
  Backbone manufacturer: Conaway Lab
  Backbone size w/o insert (bp): 5500
  Vector type: Insect Expression
Growth in bacteria
  Bacterial resistance: Ampicillin, 100 μg/mL
  Growth temperature: 37°C
  Growth strain: DH5alpha
  Copy number: High Copy
Gene/Insert
  Gene/Insert name: Neuralized-like
  Species: M. musculus (mouse)
  Insert size (bp): 1725
  GenBank ID: BC058386
  Entrez Gene: Neurl1a (a.k.a. Nlz, Neu1, Neur1, Neurl, Rnf67, AI450910, AI481072, 2410129E16Rik)
  Tag / fusion protein: FLAG (C terminal on insert)
  Cloning method: Restriction Enzyme
  Sequencing primers: 5′ Bac 1; 3′ Bac 2
Terms and licenses: Academic/Nonprofit Terms; Industry Terms: Not Available to Industry
How to cite: Neurl1-Flag pBacPAK8-3 was a gift from Joan Conaway & Ronald Conaway (Addgene plasmid # 17322 ; http://n2t.net/addgene:17322 ; RRID:Addgene_17322)
