[The description below was written by a language model from this plasmid's Addgene catalogue record.]
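Description:
Neurl1-Flag pBacPAK8-3 is an insect expression construct built on the pBacPAK8 backbone (about 5.5 kb without insert), a baculovirus transfer vector. Plasmids of this type are not expressed directly. They are used to move a gene of interest into a baculovirus genome by recombination in insect cells, and the resulting recombinant virus then drives protein production in infected cultures. In bacteria the plasmid is maintained at high copy number under ampicillin selection. The record includes no feature table and does not name the promoter or the origin of replication. pBacPAK8-family vectors generally place the insert under the strong, very late polyhedrin promoter between viral flanking sequences, but that arrangement is not confirmed for this construct.

The payload is a roughly 1.7 kb mouse cDNA encoding Neuralized-like 1 (Neurl1, gene symbol Neurl1a, also known as Rnf67), inserted by restriction enzyme cloning and carrying a FLAG epitope at its C terminus. The C-terminal tag leaves the protein's native N terminus unmodified. This is relevant because the associated study reports that Neurl1 is targeted to the plasma membrane by N-myristoylation, a modification that requires a free N terminus. The FLAG tag allows detection with anti-FLAG antibodies and affinity purification of the recombinant protein.

The construct is suited to producing tagged Neurl1 in insect cells for biochemical work. Likely applications include purifying the protein and examining its interaction partners or activities, in line with the linked study of how Neurl1 regulates the Notch ligand Jagged1. The record does not specify which experiments this particular plasmid was used for.
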