>Addgene plasmid #17322 | Neurl1-Flag pBacPAK8-3 | addgene partial sequence | sequence record 23269 | 17322 with polyhedrin-F
AATAAAAAAACCTATAAATACGGAGGCTAGCATGGGTAACAACTTCTCCAGTGTCTCCTCTCTGCAGCGA
GGAAACCCGAGCCGCGCGTCGCGGGGCCACCCCCAGAACCTCAAAGACTCCATCGGGGGCTCCTTCCCGG
TGCCCTCTCACCGATGCCATCACAAGCAGAAGCATTGCCCGCCTACGCTGTCAGGTGGGGGGCTCCCGGC
CACGCCGCTGCTCTTCCATCCCCACACTAAGGGCTCCCAGATCCTCATGGACCTCAGCCACAAGGCCGTC
AAGAGGCAGGCCAGCTTTTGCAATGCCATCACCTTCAGTAACCGCCCGGTGCTCATCTACGAGCAAGTCA
GGCTGAAGATCACCAAGAAGCAATGCTGCTGGAGCGGGGCCCTGCGACTTGGCTTCACCAGCAAGGACCC
TTCCCGCATCCACCCCGACTCGCTGCCCAAGTACGCCTGCCCTGACCTGGTGTCTCAGAGTGGCTTCTGG
GCCAAAGCATTGCCTGAGGAGTTTGCCAACGAGGGCAACATCATTGCCTTCTGGGTGGACAAGAAGGGCC
ACGTCTTCTACCGGATCAAT
